>Addgene plasmid #127374 | pR26-mBMP7 | addgene full sequence | sequence record 247972 | Addgene NGS Result
CAGTTAACGGCAGCCGGAGTGCGCAGCCGCCGGCAGCCTCGCTCTGCCCACTGGGTGGGGCGGGAGGTAG
GTGGGGTGAGGCGAGCTGGACGTGCGGGCGCGGTCGGCCTCTGGCGGGGCGGGGGGGGGGGGGGRGGGTC
AGCGAAAGTAGCTCGCGCGCGAGCGGCCGCCCACCCTCCCCTTCCTCTGGGGGAGTCGTTTTACCCGCCG
CCGGCCGGGCCTCGTCGTCTGATTGGCTCTCGGGGCCCAGAAAACTGGCCCTTGCCATTGGCTCGTGTTC
GTGCAAGTTGAGTCCATCCGCCGGCCAGCGGGGGCGGCGAGGAGGCGCTCCCAGGTTCCGGCCCTCCCCT
CGGCCCCGCGCCGCAGAGTCTGGCCGCGCGCCCCTGCGCAACGTGGCAGGAAGCGCGCGCTGGGGGCGGG
GACGGGCAGTAGGGCTGAGCGGCTGCGGGGCGGGTGCAAGCACGTTTCCGACTTGAGTTGCCTCAAGAGG
GGCGTGCTGAGCCAGACCTCCATCGCGCACTCCGGGGAGTGGAGGGAAGGAGCGAGGGCTCAGTTGGGCT
GTTTTGGAGGCAGGAAGCACTTGCTCTCCCAAAGTCGCTCTGAGTTGTTATCAGTAAGGGAGCTGCAGTG
GAGTAGGCGGGGAGAAGGCCGCACCCTTCTCCGGAGGGGGGAGGGGAGTGTTGCAATACCTTTCTGGGAG
TTCTCTGCTGCCTCCTGGCTTCTGAGGACCGCCCTGGGCCTGGGAGAATCCCTTCCCCCTCTTCCCTCGT
GATCTGCAACTCCAGTCTTTCTAGAATCGATCTCGAGAACTGTAGGGCGCAGTAGTCCAGGGTTTCCTTG
ATGATGTCATACTTATCCTGTCCCTTTTTTTTCCACAGCTCGCGGTTGAGGACAAACTCTTCGCGGTCTT
TCCAGTGGTTAATTAGGGATCGGCAATAAAAAGACAGAATAAAACGCACGGGTGTTGGGTCGTTTGTTCA
TCGATGCCCTTTCGTCTTCATTCGAGTTTACTCCCTATCAGTGATAGAGAACGTATGTCGAGTTTACTCC
CTATCAGTGATAGAGAACGATGTCGAGTTTACTCCCTATCAGTGATAGAGAACGTATGTCGAGTTTACTC
CCTATCAGTGATAGAGAACGTATGTCGAGTTTACTCCCTATCAGTGATAGAGAACGTATGTCGAGTTTAT
CCCTATCAGTGATAGAGAACGTATGTCGAGTTTACTCCCTATCAGTGATAGAGAACGTATGTCGAGGTAG
GCGTGTACGGTGGGAGGCCTATATAAGCAGAGCTCGTTTAGTGAACCGTCAGATCGCCTGGAGAATTCGA
GCTCGGTACCCGGGGATGCTAGCGAGGAGATCTGCCACCATGCACGTGCGCTCGCTGCGCGCTGCGGCGC
CACACAGCTTCGTGGCGCTCTGGGCGCCTCTGTTCTTGCTGCGCTCCGCCCTGGCCGATTTCAGCCTGGA
CAACGAGGTGCACTCCAGCTTCATCCACCGGCGCCTCCGCAGCCAGGAGCGGCGGGAGATGCAGCGGGAG
ATCCTGTCCATCTTAGGGTTGCCCCATCGCCCGCGCCCGCACCTCCAGGGAAAGCATAATTCGGCGCCCA
TGTTCATGTTGGACCTGTACAACGCCATGGCGGTGGAGGAGAGCGGGCCGGACGGACAGGGCTTCTCCTA
CCCCTACAAGGCCGTCTTCAGTACCCAGGGCCCCCCTTTAGCCAGCCTGCAGGACAGCCACTTCCTCACT
GACGCCGACATGGTCATGAGCTTCGTCAACCTAGTGGAACATGACAAAGAATTCTTCCACCCTCGATACC
ACCATCGGGAGTTCCGGTTTGATCTTTCCAAGATCCCCGAGGGCGAAGCGGTGACCGCAGCCGAATTCAG
GATCTATAAGGACTACATCCGGGAGCGATTTGACAACGAGACCTTCCAGATCACAGTCTATCAGGTGCTC
CAGGAGCACTCAGGCAGGGAGTCGGACCTCTTCTTGCTGGACAGCCGCACCATCTGGGCTTCTGAGGAGG
GCTGGTTGGTGTTTGATATCACAGCCACCAGCAACCACTGGGTGGTCAACCCTCGGCACAACCTGGGCTT
ACAGCTCTCTGTGGAGACCCTGGATGGGCAGAGCATCAACCCCAAGTTGGCAGGCCTGATTGGACGGCAT
GGACCCCAGAACAAGCAACCCTTCATGGTGGCCTTCTTCAAGGCCACGGAAGTCCATCTCCGTAGTATCC
GGTCCACGGGGGGCAAGCAGCGCAGCCAGAATCGCTCCAAGACGCCAAAGAACCAAGAGGCCCTGAGGAT
GGCCAGTGTGGCAGAAAACAGCAGCAGTGACCAGAGGCAGGCCTGCAAGAAACATGAGCTGTACGTCAGC
TTCCGAGACCTTGGCTGGCAGGACTGGATCATTGCACCTGAAGGCTATGCTGCCTACTACTGTGAGGGAG
AGTGCGCCTTCCCTCTGAACTCCTACATGAACGCCACCAACCACGCCATCGTCCAGACACTGGTTCACTT
CATCAACCCAGACACAGTACCCAAGCCCTGCTGTGCGCCCACCCAGCTCAACGCCATCTCTGTCCTCTAC
TTCGACGACAGCTCTAATGTCATCCTGAAGAAGTACAGAAACATGGTGGTCCGGGCCTGTGGCTGCCACT
AGACGCGTTAGGAAATAAAAGATCTTTATTTTCATTAGATCTGTGTGTTGGTTTTTTGTGTGCCGCGTCC
TAGAGTCGAGGTGAGCCCCACGTTCTGCTTCACTCTCCCCATCTCCCCCCCCTCCCCACCCCCAATTTTG
TATTTATTTATTTTTTAATTATTTTGTGCAGCGATGGGGGCGCGGGGGGGGGGGGGGCGCGCGCCAGGCG
GGGCGGGGGGGGGCGGGGGGGGGGGCGGGGCGAGGCGGAGAGGTGCGGCGGCAGCCAATCAGAGCGGCGC
GCTCCGAAAGTTTCCTTTTATGGCGAGGCGGCGGCGGCGGCGGCCCTATAAAAAGCGAAGCGCGCGGCGG
GCGGGAGTCGCTGCGCGCTGCCTTCGCCCCGTGCCCCGCTCCGCCGCCGCCTCGCGCCGCCCGCCCCGGC
TCTGACTGACCGCGTTACTCCCACAGGTGAGCGGGCGGGACGGCCCTTCTCCTCCGGGCTGTAATTAGCG
CTTGGTTTAATGACGGCTTGTTTCTTTTCTGTGGCTGCGTGAAAGCCTTGAGGGGCTCCGGGAGGATCTT
CTAGGGCCTCTGAGCTATTCCAGAAGTAGTGAAGAGGCTTTTTTGGAGGCCTAGGCTTTTGCAAAAAGCT
CCGGATCGATCCTGAGAACTTCAGGGTGAGTTTGGGGACCCTTGATTGTTCTTTCTTTTTCGCTATTGTA
AAATTCATGTTATATGGAGGGGGCAAAGTTTTCAGGGTGTTGTTTAGAATGGGAAGATGTCCCTTGTATC
ACCATGGACCCTCATGATAATTTTGTTTCTTTCACTTTCTACTCTGTTGACAACCATTGTCTCCTCTTAT
TTTCTTTTCATTTTCTGTAACTTTTTCGTTAAACTTTAGCTTGCATTTGTAACGAATTTTTAAATTCACT
TTTGTTTATTTGTCAGATTGTAAGTACTTTCTCTAATCACTTTTTTTTCAAGGCAATCAGGGTATATTAT
ATTGTACTTCAGCACAGTTTTAGAGAACAATTGTTATAATTAAATGATAAGGTAGAATATTTCTGCATAT
AAATTCTGGCTGGCGTGGAAATATTCTTATTGGTAGAAACAACTACATCCTGGTCATCATCCTGCCTTTC
TCTTTATGGTTACAATGATATACACTGTTTGAGATGAGGATAAAATACTCTGAGTCCAAACCGGGCCCCT
CTGCTAACCATGTTCATGCCTTCTTCTTTTTCCTACAGCTCCTGGGCAACGTGCTGGTTATTGTGCTGTC
TCATCATTTTGGCAAAGAATTGTAATACGACTCACTATAGGGCGAATTGATCGGATCCGCCACCATGTCC
AGACTGGACAAGAGCAAAGTCATAAACGGCGCTCTGGAATTACTCAATGGAGTCGGTATCGAAGGCCTGA
CGACAAGGAAACTCGCTCAAAAGCTGGGAGTTGAGCAGCCTACCCTGTACTGGCACGTGAAGAACAAGCG
GGCCCTGCTCGATGCCCTGCCAATCGAGATGCTGGACAGGCATCATACCCACTTCTGCCCCCTGGAAGGC
GAGTCATGGCAAGACTTTCTGCGGAACAACGCCAAGTCATTCCGCTGTGCTCTCCTCTCACATCGCGACG
GGGCTAAAGTGCATCTCGGCGCCCGCCCAACAGAGAAACAGTACGAAACCCTGGAAAATCAGCTCGCGTT
CCTGTGTCAGCAAGGCTTCTCCCTGGAGAACGCACTGTACGCTCTGTCCGCCGTGGGCCACTTTACACTG
GGCTGCGTATTGGAGGAACAGGAGCATCAAGTAGCAAAAGAGGAAAGAGAGACACCTACCACCGATTCTA
TGCCCCCACTTCTGAGACAAGCAATTGAGCTGTTCGACCGGCAGGGAGCCGAACCTGCCTTCCTTTTCGG
CCTGGAACTAATCATATGTGGCCTGGAGAAACAGCTAAAGTGCGAAAGCGGCGGGCCGGCCGACGCCCTT
GACGATTTTGACTTAGACATGCTCCCAGCCGATGCCCTTGACGACTTTGACCTTGATATGCTGCCTGCTG
ACGCTCTTGACGATTTTGACCTTGACATGCTCCCCGGGTAAGGCTGTGCCTTTCTAGTTGCCAGCCATCT
GTTGTTTGCCCCTCCCCCGTGCCTTCCTTGACCCTGGAAGGTGCCACTCCCACTGTCCTTTCCTAATAAA
ATGAGGAAATTGCATCGCATTGTCTGAGTAGGTGTCATTCTATTCTGGGGGGTGGGGTGGGGCAGGACAG
CAAGGGGGAGGATTGGGAAGACAATAGCAGGCATGCTGGGGATGCGGTGGGCTCTATGGCGCGCCGGGTT
TTGGCGCCTCCCGCGGGCGCCCCCCTCCTCACGGCGAGCGCTGCCACGTCAGACGAAGGGCGCAGCGAGC
GTCCTGATCCTTCCGCCCGGACGCTCAGGACAGCGGCCCGCTGCTCATAAGACTCGGCCTTAGAACCCCA
GTATCAGCAGAAGGACATTTTAGGACGGGACTTGGGTGACTCTAGGGCACTGGTTTTCTTTCCAGAGAGC
GGAACAGGCGAGGAAAAGTAGTCCCTTCTCGGCGATTCTGCGGAGGGATCTCCGTGGGGCGGTGAACGCC
GATGATTATATAAGGACGCGCCGGGTGTGGCACAGCTAGTTCCGTCGCAGCCGGGATTTGGGTCGCGGTT
CTTGTTTGTGGATCGCTGTGATCGTCACTTGGTGAGTAGCGGGCTGCTGGGCTGGCCGGGGCTTTCGTGG
CCGCCGGGCCGCTCGGTGGGACGGAAGCGTGTGGAGAGACCGCCAAGGGCTGTAGTCTGGGTCCGCGAGC
AAGGTTGCCCTGAACTGGGGGTTGGGGGGAGCGCAGCAAAATGGCGGCTGTTCCCGAGTCTTGAATGGAA
GACGCTTGTGAGGCGGGCTGTGAGGTCGTTGAAACAAGGTGGGGGGCATGGTGGGCGGCAAGAACCCAAG
GTCTTGAGGCCTTCGCTAATGCGGGAAAGCTCTTATTCGGGTGAGATGGGCTGGGGCACCATCTGGGGAC
CCTGACGTGAAGTTTGTCACTGACTGGAGAACTCGGTTTGTCGTCTGTTGCGGGGGCGGCAGTTATGGCG
GTGCCGTTGGGCAGTGCACCCGTACCTTTGGGAGCGCGCGCCCTCGTCGTGTCGTGACGTCACCCGTTCT
GTTGGCTTATAATGCAGGGTGGGGCCACCTGCCGGTAGGTGTGCGGTAGGCTTTTCTCCGTCGCAGGACG
CAGGGTTCGGGCCTAGGGTAGGCTCTCCTGAATCGACAGGCGCCGGACCTCTGGTGAGGGGAGGGATAAG
TGAGGCGTCAGTTTCTTTGGTCGGTTTTATGTACCTATCTTCTTAAGTAGCTGAAGCTCCGGTTTTGAAC
TATGCGCTCGGGGTTGGCGAGTGTGTTTTGTGAAGTTTTTTAGGCACCTTTTGAAATGTAATCATTTGGG
TCAATATGTAATTTTCAGTGTTAGACTAGTAAATTGTCCGCTAAATTCTGGCCGTTTTTGGCTTTTTTGT
TAGACCAAGTTTGGCCACCATGACCGAGTACAAGCCCACGGTGCGCCTCGCCACCCGCGACGACGTCCCC
AGGGCCGTACGCACCCTCGCCGCCGCGTTCGCCGACTACCCCGCCACGCGCCACACCGTCGATCCGGACC
GCCACATCGAGCGGGTCACCGAGCTGCAAGAACTCTTCCTCACGCGCGTCGGGCTCGACATCGGCAAGGT
GTGGGTCGCGGACGACGGCGCCGCGGTGGCGGTCTGGACCACGCCGGAGAGCGTCGAAGCGGGGGCGGTG
TTCGCCGAGATCGGCCCGCGCATGGCCGAGTTGAGCGGTTCCCGGCTGGCCGCGCAGCAACAGATGGAAG
GCCTCCTGGCGCCGCACCGGCCCAAGGAGCCCGCGTGGTTCCTGGCCACCGTCGGCGTCTCGCCCGACCA
CCAGGGCAAGGGTCTGGGCAGCGCCGTCGTGCTCCCCGGAGTGGAGTCGGCCGAGCGCGCCGGGGTGCCC
GCCTTCCTGGAGACCTCCGCGCCCCGCAACCTCCCCTTCTACGAGCGGCTCGGCTTCACCGTCACCGCCG
ACGTCGAGGTGCCCGAAGGACCGCGCACCTGGTGCATGACCCGCAAGCCCGGTGCCTGAAACTTGTTTAT
TGCAGCTTATAATGGTTACAAATAAAGCAATAGCATCACAAATTTCACAAATAAAGCATTTTTTTCACTG
CATTCTAGTTGTGGTTTGTCCAAACTCATCAATGTATCTTAGGGTACCGAGCTCGGATCCACTAGTAACG
GCCGCCAGTGTGCTGGAATTCGCCCTTAGATGGGCGGGAGTCTTCTGGGCAGGCTTAAAGGCTAACCTGG
TGTGTGGGCGTTGTCCTGCAGGGGAATTGAACAGGTGTAAAATTGGAGGGACAAGACTTCCCACAGATTT
TCGGTTTTGTCGGGAAGTTTTTTAATAGGGGCAAATAAGGAAAATGGGAGGATAGGTAGTCATCTGGGGT
TTTATGCAGCAAAACTACAGGTTATTATTGCTTGTGATCCGCCTCGGAGTATTTTCCATCGAGGTAGATT
AAAGACATGCTCACCCGAGTTTTATACTCTCCTGCTTGAGATCCTTACTACAGTATGAAATTACAGTGTC
GCGAGTTAGACTATGTAAGCAGAATTTTAATCATTTTTAAAGAGCCCAGTACTTCATATCCATTTCTCCC
GCTCCTTCTGCAGCCTTATCAAAAGGTATTTTAGAACACTCATTTTAGCCCCATTTTCATTTATTATACT
GGCTTATCCAACCCCTAGACAGAGCATTGGCATTTTCCCTTTCCTGATCTTAGAAGTCTGATGACTCATG
AAACCAGACAGATTAGTTACATACACCACAAATCGAGGCTGTAGCTGGGGCCTCAACACTGCAGTTCTTT
TATAACTCCTTAGTACACTTTTTGTTGATCCTTTGCCTTGATCCTTAATTTTCAGTGTCTATCACCTCTC
CCGTCAGGTGGTGTTCCACATTTGGGCCTATTCTCAGTCCAGGGAGTTTTACAACAATAGATGTATTGAG
AATCCAACCTAAAGCTTAACTTTCCACTCCCATGAATGCCTCTCTCCTTTTTCTCCATTTATAAACTGAA
GGGCGAATTCTGCAGATATCCATCACACTGGCGGCCGCTCGATCGAGCATGCATCTAGAGGGCCCAATTC
GCCCTATAGTGAGTCGTATTACAATTCACTGGCCGTCGTTTTACAACGTCGTGACTGGGAAAACCCTGGC
GTTACCCAACTTAATCGCCTTGCAGCACATCCCCCTTTCGCCAGCTGGCGTAATAGCGAAGAGGCCCGCA
CCGATCGCCCTTCCCAACAGTTGCGCAGCCTATACGTACGGCAGTTTAAGGTTTACACCTATAAAAGAGA
GAGCCGTTATCGTCTGTTTGTGGATGTACAGAGTGATATTATTGACACGCCGGGGCGACGGATGGTGATC
CCCCTGGCCAGTGCACGTCTGCTGTCAGATAAAGTCTCCCGTGAACTTTACCCGGTGGTGCATATCGGGG
ATGAAAGCTGGCGCATGATGACCACCGATATGGCCAGTGTGCCGGTCTCCGTTATCGGGGAAGAAGTGGC
TGATCTCAGCCACCGCGAAAATGACATCAAAAACGCCATTAACCTGATGTTCTGGGGAATATAAATGTCA
GGCATGAGATTATCAAAAAGGATCTTCACCTAGATCCTTTTCACGTAGAAAGCCAGTCCGCAGAAACGGT
GCTGACCCCGGATGAATGTCAGCTACTGGGCTATCTGGACAAGGGAAAACGCAAGCGCAAAGAGAAAGCA
GGTAGCTTGCAGTGGGCTTACATGGCGATAGCTAGACTGGGCGGTTTTATGGACAGCAAGCGAACCGGAA
TTGCCAGCTGGGGCGCCCTCTGGTAAGGTTGGGAAGCCCTGCAAAGTAAACTGGATGGCTTTCTTGCCGC
CAAGGATCTGATGGCGCAGGGGATCAAGCTCTGATCAAGAGACAGGATGAGGATCGTTTCGCATGATTGA
ACAAGATGGATTGCACGCAGGTTCTCCGGCCGCTTGGGTGGAGAGGCTATTCGGCTATGACTGGGCACAA
CAGACAATCGGCTGCTCTGATGCCGCCGTGTTCCGGCTGTCAGCGCAGGGGCGCCCGGTTCTTTTTGTCA
AGACCGACCTGTCCGGTGCCCTGAATGAACTGCAAGACGAGGCAGCGCGGCTATCGTGGCTGGCCACGAC
GGGCGTTCCTTGCGCAGCTGTGCTCGACGTTGTCACTGAAGCGGGAAGGGACTGGCTGCTATTGGGCGAA
GTGCCGGGGCAGGATCTCCTGTCATCTCACCTTGCTCCTGCCGAGAAAGTATCCATCATGGCTGATGCAA
TGCGGCGGCTGCATACGCTTGATCCGGCTACCTGCCCATTCGACCACCAAGCGAAACATCGCATCGAGCG
AGCACGTACTCGGATGGAAGCCGGTCTTGTCGATCAGGATGATCTGGACGAAGAGCATCAGGGGCTCGCG
CCAGCCGAACTGTTCGCCAGGCTCAAGGCGAGCATGCCCGACGGCGAGGATCTCGTCGTGACCCATGGCG
ATGCCTGCTTGCCGAATATCATGGTGGAAAATGGCCGCTTTTCTGGATTCATCGACTGTGGCCGGCTGGG
TGTGGCGGACCGCTATCAGGACATAGCGTTGGCTACCCGTGATATTGCTGAAGAGCTTGGCGGCGAATGG
GCTGACCGCTTCCTCGTGCTTTACGGTATCGCCGCTCCCGATTCGCAGCGCATCGCCTTCTATCGCCTTC
TTGACGAGTTCTTCTGAATTATTAACGCTTACAATTTCCTGATGCGGTATTTTCTCCTTACGCATCTGTG
CGGTATTTCACACCGCATCAGGTGGCACTTTTCGGGGAAATGTGCGCGGAACCCCTATTTGTTTATTTTT
CTAAATACATTCAAATATGTATCCGCTCATGAGACAATAACCCTGATAAATGCTTCAATAATAGCACGTG
AGGAGGGCCACCATGGCCAAGTTGACCAGTGCCGTTCCGGTGCTCACCGCGCGCGACGTCGCCGGAGCGG
TCGAGTTCTGGACCGACCGGCTCGGGTTCTCCCGGGACTTCGTGGAGGACGACTTCGCCGGTGTGGTCCG
GGACGACGTGACCCTGTTCATCAGCGCGGTCCAGGACCAGGTGGTGCCGGACAACACCCTGGCCTGGGTG
TGGGTGCGCGGCCTGGACGAGCTGTACGCCGAGTGGTCGGAGGTCGTGTCCACGAACTTCCGGGACGCCT
CCGGGCCGGCCATGACCGAGATCGGCGAGCAGCCGTGGGGGCGGGAGTTCGCCCTGCGCGACCCGGCCGG
CAACTGCGTGCACTTCGTGGCCGAGGAGCAGGACTGACACGTGCTAAAACTTCATTTTTAATTTAAAAGG
ATCTAGGTGAAGATCCTTTTTGATAATCTCATGACCAAAATCCCTTAACGTGAGTTTTCGTTCCACTGAG
CGTCAGACCCCGTAGAAAAGATCAAAGGATCTTCTTGAGATCCTTTTTTTCTGCGCGTAATCTGCTGCTT
GCAAACAAAAAAACCACCGCTACCAGCGGTGGTTTGTTTGCCGGATCAAGAGCTACCAACTCTTTTTCCG
AAGGTAACTGGCTTCAGCAGAGCGCAGATACCAAATACTGTTCTTCTAGTGTAGCCGTAGTTAGGCCACC
ACTTCAAGAACTCTGTAGCACCGCCTACATACCTCGCTCTGCTAATCCTGTTACCAGTGGCTGCTGCCAG
TGGCGATAAGTCGTGTCTTACCGGGTTGGACTCAAGACGATAGTTACCGGATAAGGCGCAGCGGTCGGGC
TGAACGGGGGGTTCGTGCACACAGCCCAGCTTGGAGCGAACGACCTACACCGAACTGAGATACCTACAGC
GTGAGCTATGAGAAAGCGCCACGCTTCCCGAAGGGAGAAAGGCGGACAGGTATCCGGTAAGCGGCAGGGT
CGGAACAGGAGAGCGCACGAGGGAGCTTCCAGGGGGAAACGCCTGGTATCTTTATAGTCCTGTCGGGTTT
CGCCACCTCTGACTTGAGCGTCGATTTTTGTGATGCTCGTCAGGGGGGCGGAGCCTATGGAAAAACGCCA
GCAACGCGGCCTTTTTACGGTTCCTGGCCTTTTGCTGGCCTTTTGCTCACATGTTCTTTCCTGCGTTATC
CCCTGATTCTGTGGATAACCGTATTACCGCCTTTGAGTGAGCTGATACCGCTCGCCGCAGCCGAACGACC
GAGCGCAGCGAGTCAGTGAGCGAGGAAGCGGAAGAGCGCCCAATACGCAAACCGCCTCTCCCCGCGCGTT
GGCCGATTCATTAATGCAGCTGGCACGACAGGTTTCCCGACTGGAAAGCGGGCAGTGAGCGCAACGCAAT
TAATGTGAGTTAGCTCACTCATTAGGCACCCCAGGCTTTACACTTTATGCTTCCGGCTCGTATGTTGTGT
GGAATTGTGAGCGGATAACAATTTCACACAGGAAACAGCTATGACCATGATTACGCCAAGCTATTTAGGT
GACACTATAGAATACTCAAGCTATGCATCAAGCTTGGTAC
Features (pLannotate 1.2.2; 33 found; start..end, strand, type, name):
      1..794     +  misc_feature   Rosa26 left arm: left homology arm from intron 1 of the mouse Rosa26 gene (Soriano, 1999)
    813..916     +  misc_feature   Ad SA: adenovirus major late transcript splice acceptor (Friedrich and Soriano, 1991)
    931..979     +  polyA_signal   HSV TK poly(A) signal: herpes simplex virus thymidine kinase polyadenylation signal (Cole and Stacy, 1985)
   1004..1318    +  promoter       tight TRE promoter: Tet-responsive promoter PTight, consisting of seven tet operator sequences followed by the minimal CMV promoter
   1323..1347    +  misc_feature   MCS (fragment): pUC18/19 multiple cloning site
   1370..2659    +  CDS            Bmp7: BMP7_MOUSE - Also known as Bmp-7, Op1. Experimental evidence at protein level: Swiss-Prot protein existence level 1. Growth factor of the TGF-beta superfamily that plays important role in various biological processes, including embryogenesis, hematopoiesis, neurogenesis and skeletal morphogenesis (PubMed:9013703, PubMed:22461901). Initiates the canonical BMP signaling cascade by associating with type I receptor ACVR1 and type II receptor ACVR2A. Once all three components are bound together in a complex at the cell surface, ACVR2A phosphorylates and activates ACVR1. In turn, ACVR1 propagates si
   2674..2722    +  polyA_signal   poly(A) signal: synthetic polyadenylation signal
   2736..3013    +  promoter       chicken β-actin promoter: No description available
   3014..3149    +  intron         hybrid intron (fragment): hybrid between chicken β-actin (CBA) and minute virus of mice (MMV) introns (Gray et al., 2011)
   3225..3285    +  promoter       SV40 promoter (fragment): SV40 early promoter
   3316..3888    +  intron         β-globin intron: intron from rabbit β-globin gene
   3943..3961    +  promoter       T7 promoter: promoter for bacteriophage T7 RNA polymerase
   3985..4682    +  CDS            rtTA3 (fragment): reverse tetracycline transactivator 3 activates expression from Tet-responsive promoters in the presence of doxycycline
   4612..4722    +  CDS            VP48: 3 tandem repeats of the minimal activation domain of herpes simplex virus VP16 (Cheng et al., 2013)
   4742..4959    +  polyA_signal   bGH poly(A) signal: bovine growth hormone polyadenylation signal
   4960..6165    +  promoter       UbC promoter: human ubiquitin C promoter
   6180..6779    +  CDS            PuroR (fragment): puromycin N-acetyltransferase; pac from Streptomyces; confers resistance to puromycin
   6780..6901    +  polyA_signal   SV40 poly(A) signal: SV40 polyadenylation signal
   6958..7768    +  misc_feature   Rosa26 right arm: right homology arm from intron 1 of the mouse Rosa26 gene (Soriano, 1999)
   7843..7861    -  promoter       T7 promoter: promoter for bacteriophage T7 RNA polymerase
   7864..8011    +  CDS            lacZα (fragment): LacZα fragment of β-galactosidase; lacZ fragment
   8021..8324    +  CDS            ccdB (fragment): CcdB, a bacterial toxin that poisons DNA gyrase; ccdB; Plasmids containing the ccdB gene cannot be propagated in standard E. coli strains.
   8372..8641    +  CDS            tnpA (fragment): TN5P_ECOLX - Also known as tnp. Experimental evidence at protein level: Swiss-Prot protein existence level 1. Mediates transposition of transposon Tn5 by a 'cut and paste' mechanism. First, the monomeric transposase binds the 19 bp inverted DNA repeats flanking the transposon. Then, dimerization of the DNA- bound transposase creates a synaptic DNA complex. After nicking of the first DNA strand, excision of the transposon proceeds through a series of intermediates. The transposase then mediates the insertion of the transposon at a new site by strand transfer. The activity of the wild- type tran
   8673..9467    +  CDS            NeoR/KanR: aminoglycoside phosphotransferase from Tn5; aph(3')-II (or nptII); confers resistance to neomycin, kanamycin, and G418 (Geneticin®)
   9488..9538    -  misc_feature   bom (fragment): basis of mobility region from pBR322
   9565..9653    +  promoter       AmpR promoter (fragment): bla
   9673..10047   +  CDS            BleoR: antibiotic-binding protein; Sh ble from Streptoalloteichus hindustanus; confers resistance to bleomycin, phleomycin, and Zeocin™
  10185..10773   +  rep_origin     ori: high-copy-number ColE1/pMB1/pBR322/pUC origin of replication
  10956..11048   +  CDS            lacI (fragment): lac repressor; lacI; The lac repressor binds to the lac operator to inhibit transcription in E. coli. This inhibition can be relieved by adding lactose or isopropyl-β-D-thiogalactopyranoside (IPTG).
  11061..11082   +  protein_bind   CAP binding site: CAP binding activates transcription in the presence of cAMP. E. coli catabolite activator protein
  11097..11127   +  promoter       lac promoter: promoter for the E. coli lac operon
  11131..11153   +  protein_bind   lac operator (fragment): The lac repressor binds to the lac operator to inhibit transcription in E. coli. This inhibition can be relieved by adding lactose or isopropyl-β-D-thiogalactopyranoside (IPTG). lac repressor encoded by lacI
  11193..11211   +  promoter       SP6 promoter: promoter for bacteriophage SP6 RNA polymerase
