[The description below was written by a language model from this plasmid's Addgene catalogue record and pLannotate feature annotations shown in this document.]
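Description:
pR26-mBMP7 is a mouse gene-targeting donor plasmid built on the pCR-Blunt II-TOPO backbone, designed to place a doxycycline-inducible mouse Bmp7 (OP-1) expression unit into the ROSA26 safe harbor locus by CRISPR/Cas9-assisted homologous recombination. It is about 11.2 kb and is propagated in E. coli from a high-copy ColE1/pUC-type origin under kanamycin selection (the Tn5 NeoR/KanR gene). The backbone also carries a BleoR gene and remnants of the TOPO cloning region, namely lacZα and ccdB fragments, lac regulatory elements, and T7 and SP6 promoters.

The targeting cassette is bounded by left and right homology arms of roughly 800 bp each, both from intron 1 of Rosa26. Directly after the left arm sit an adenoviral splice acceptor and an HSV TK polyadenylation signal, which would be expected to capture and terminate the endogenous Rosa26 transcript upstream of the inserted units. Three expression units follow in the same orientation. In the first, a tight TRE promoter (seven tet operators plus a minimal CMV promoter) drives the Bmp7 coding sequence, cloned between NheI and MluI sites and ended by a synthetic poly(A) signal. In the second, a chicken β-actin-based promoter with intron elements, including a rabbit β-globin intron, drives a reverse tetracycline transactivator (recorded as rtTA-advanced, annotated as an rtTA3-like fragment with VP16-derived activation repeats) followed by a bGH poly(A). In the third, a human UbC promoter drives puromycin N-acetyltransferase with an SV40 poly(A).

Because the transactivator and puromycin resistance are constitutively expressed from the integrated cassette, edited cells can be stably selected with puromycin, and BMP7 production can then be switched on by adding doxycycline. The plasmid does not itself encode Cas9 or a guide RNA, so these must be supplied separately.
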