Addgene plasmid #127374: pR26-mBMP7
Purpose: Allows for doxycycline-inducible BMP7 expression from the murine ROSA26 safe harbor locus upon CRISPR/Cas9-mediated genomic insertion and stable selection.
Depositing lab: Lance Miller. Depositing organization: Wake Forest University Health Sciences. Publication: Transcriptomic Features of T Cell-Barren Tumors Are Conserved Across Diverse Tumor Types. Routh ED, Pullikuth AK, Jin G, Chifman J, Chou JW, D'Agostino RB Jr, Seino KI, Wada H, Print CG, Zhang W, Lu Y, Miller LD. Front Immunol. 2020 Feb 13;11:57. doi: 10.3389/fimmu.2020.00057. eCollection 2020. PubMed 32117236.
Backbone
  Vector backbone: pCR-Blunt II-TOPO
  Backbone manufacturer: Invitrogen (Life Technologies)
  Backbone size w/o insert (bp): 9987
  Total vector size (bp): 11242
  Modifications to backbone: Inserted left and right ROSA26 homology arms, adenoviral splice acceptor, MCS, and DNA sequence encoding machinery facilitating doxycycline inducible gene expression (tight TRE promoter, rtTA-advanced), as well as PuroR resistance gene for stable selection.
  Vector type: Mouse Targeting, CRISPR
  Selectable markers: Puromycin
Growth in bacteria
  Bacterial resistance: Kanamycin, 50 μg/mL
  Growth temperature: 37°C
  Growth strain: DH5alpha
  Copy number: High Copy
Gene/Insert
  Gene/Insert name: BMP7 (alt name: OP-1)
  Species: M. musculus (mouse)
  Entrez Gene: Bmp7 (a.k.a. OP1)
  Cloning method: Restriction Enzyme; 5′ cloning site NheI (not destroyed); 3′ cloning site MluI (not destroyed)
  Sequencing primers: 5′ ACGTATGTCGAGGTAGGCG; 3′ GAGAGTGAAGCAGAACGTGG
Terms and licenses: Academic/Nonprofit Terms; Industry Terms: Not Available to Industry
How to cite: pR26-mBMP7 was a gift from Lance Miller (Addgene plasmid # 127374 ; http://n2t.net/addgene:127374 ; RRID:Addgene_127374)
